Addgene plasmid #235824: pME_Cp_0_2_075_Synthetic_promoter_19
Purpose: Synthetic promoter 19 based on Chlamydomonas rrn16 promoter
Depositing lab: Tobias Erb. Depositing organization: Max Planck Institute for Terrestrial Microbiology. Publication: A modular high-throughput approach for advancing synthetic biology in the chloroplast of Chlamydomonas. Inckemann RM, Chotel T, Burgis M, Brinkmann CK, Andreas L, Baumann J, Sharma P, Klose M, Barrett J, Ries F, Paczia N, Glatter T, Mackinder LCM, Willmund F, Erb TJ. Nat Plants. 2025 Nov;11(11):2332-2349. doi: 10.1038/s41477-025-02126-2. Epub 2025 Nov 3. PubMed 41184475.
Backbone
  Vector backbone: pME_Cp_UAV_GFP
  Backbone size w/o insert (bp): 2101
  Vector type: Synthetic Biology
Growth in bacteria
  Bacterial resistance: Chloramphenicol, 25 μg/mL
  Growth temperature: 37°C
  Growth strain: DH5alpha
  Copy number: High Copy
Gene/Insert
  Gene/Insert name: Synthetic promoter 19
  Species: Synthetic
  Insert size (bp): 54
  Mutation: none
  Cloning method: Restriction Enzyme; 5′ cloning site BsaI (destroyed during cloning); 3′ cloning site BsaI (destroyed during cloning)
  Sequencing primers: 5′ CGTATCACGAGGCAGAATTTC; 3′ CCTGCATAACGCGAAGTAATC
Terms and licenses: Academic/Nonprofit Terms; Industry Terms: Not Available to Industry
Depositor comments: Please visit https://doi.org/10.1101/2024.05.08.593163 for bioRxiv preprint.
How to cite: pME_Cp_0_2_075_Synthetic_promoter_19 was a gift from Tobias Erb (Addgene plasmid # 235824 ; http://n2t.net/addgene:235824 ; RRID:Addgene_235824)
