[The description below was written by a language model from this plasmid's Addgene catalogue record and pLannotate feature annotations shown in this document.]
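Description:
pME_Cp_0_2_075_Synthetic_promoter_19 is a small synthetic-biology part plasmid (about 2.2 kb) that stores a single regulatory element for a modular cloning toolkit aimed at engineering the Chlamydomonas chloroplast. It is built on the pME_Cp_UAV_GFP backbone, whose name suggests a universal acceptor vector with a GFP placeholder. No GFP feature is annotated in the final sequence, which is consistent with the insert having replaced it. The plasmid is propagated in E. coli through a high-copy ColE1/pUC-type origin of replication. Selection is with chloramphenicol, conferred by the cat gene (chloramphenicol acetyltransferase) expressed from its own promoter and followed by the phage lambda t0 terminator.

The payload is a 54 bp synthetic sequence, "Synthetic promoter 19", designed as a variant based on the Chlamydomonas chloroplast rrn16 (16S ribosomal RNA) promoter. The automated annotation does not call it as a feature. It lies in the short cloning region bracketed by the BioBrick prefix and suffix sequences. That region is insulated on both sides by bacterial transcription terminators, a his operon terminator and a putative bacterial terminator, which limit read-through between the part and the backbone. The part was inserted using BsaI, a type IIS enzyme, and the record notes that both of those sites were destroyed during cloning, as is typical of Golden Gate-style assembly.

The plasmid contains no coding sequence, chloroplast homology arms or algal selection marker, so it is not itself an expression or transformation vector. It is one member of a promoter library, intended to be combined with other standardised parts into larger chloroplast expression constructs so that promoter strength can be tested and tuned.
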