Features (pLannotate 1.2.2; 8 found; start..end, strand, type, name):
     79..98      +  misc_feature   BioBrick suffix: universal suffix for all parts
     99..156     +  terminator     his operon terminator: This putative transcriptin terminator from the E. coli his operon has a 2-bp deletion introduced during synthesis. Its efficiency has not been determined.
    351..939     -  rep_origin     ori: high-copy-number ColE1/pMB1/pBR322/pUC origin of replication
   1122..1216    -  terminator     lambda t0 terminator: transcription terminator from phage lambda
   1240..1896    -  CDS            cat: CAT_ECOLX - Experimental evidence at protein level: Swiss-Prot protein existence level 1. This enzyme is an effector of chloramphenicol resistance in bacteria. From Escherichia coli. This protein is used as a marker in many commonly used cloning vectors, such as pACYC184.
   1897..1994    -  promoter       cat promoter: promoter of the E. coli cat gene encoding chloramphenicol acetyltransferase
   2080..2123    -  terminator     bacterial terminator: putative bacterial transcription terminator
   2126..2147    +  misc_feature   BioBrick prefix: BioBrick prefix for parts that do not start with "ATG"
>Addgene plasmid #235824 | pME_Cp_0_2_075_Synthetic_promoter_19 | addgene full sequence | sequence record 476033 | Addgene NGS Result
GGTCTCGGGAGAAAATGTGGGATTGACAAAAAAAAATAAAAAAGTTAAATTAAAAACTACTTGAGACCAC
TCATCGCGACTAGTAGCGGCCGCTGCAGTCCGGCAAAAAAGGGCAAGGTGTCACCACCCTGCCCTTTTTC
TTTAAAACCGAAAAGATTACTTCGCGTTATGCAGGCTTCCTCGCTCACTGACTCGCTGCGCTCGGTCGTT
CGGCTGCGGCGAGCGGTATCAGCTCACTCAAAGGCGGTAATACGGTTATCCACAGAATCAGGGGATAACG
CAGGAAAGAACATGTGAGCAAAAGGCCAGCAAAAGGCCAGGAACCGTAAAAAGGCCGCGTTGCTGGCGTT
TTTCCATAGGCTCCGCCCCCCTGACGAGCATCACAAAAATCGACGCTCAAGTCAGAGGTGGCGAAACCCG
ACAGGACTATAAAGATACCAGGCGTTTCCCCCTGGAAGCTCCCTCGTGCGCTCTCCTGTTCCGACCCTGC
CGCTTACCGGATACCTGTCCGCCTTTCTCCCTTCGGGAAGCGTGGCGCTTTCTCATAGCTCACGCTGTAG
GTATCTCAGTTCGGTGTAGGTCGTTCGCTCCAAGCTGGGCTGTGTGCACGAACCCCCCGTTCAGCCCGAC
CGCTGCGCCTTATCCGGTAACTATCGTCTTGAGTCCAACCCGGTAAGACACGACTTATCGCCACTGGCAG
CAGCCACTGGTAACAGGATTAGCAGAGCGAGGTATGTAGGCGGTGCTACAGAGTTCTTGAAGTGGTGGCC
TAACTACGGCTACACTAGAAGAACAGTATTTGGTATCTGCGCTCTGCTGAAGCCAGTTACCTTCGGAAAA
AGAGTTGGTAGCTCTTGATCCGGCAAACAAACCACCGCTGGTAGCGGTGGTTTTTTTGTTTGCAAGCAGC
AGATTACGCGCAGAAAAAAAGGATCTCAAGAAGATCCTTTGATCTTTTCTACGGGGTCTGACGCTCAGTG
GAACGAAAACTCACGTTAAGGGATTTTGGTCATGAGATTATCAAAAAGGATCTTCACCTAGATCCTTTTA
AATTAAAAATGAAGTTTTAAATCAATCTAAAGTATATATGAGTAAACTTGGTCTGACAGCTCGAGGCTTG
GATTCTCACCAATAAAAAACGCCCGGCGGCAACCGAGCGTTCTGAACAAATCCAGATGGAGTTCTGAGGT
CATTACTGGATCTATCAACAGGAGTCCAAGCGAGCTCGATATCAAATTACGCCCCGCCCTGCCACTCGTC
GCAGTACTGTTGTAATTCATTAAGCATTCTGCCGACATGGAAGCCATCACAAACGGCATGATGAACCTGA
ATCGCCAGCGGCATCAGCACCTTGTCGCCTTGCGTATAATATTTGCCCATGGTGAAAACGGGGGCGAAGA
AGTTGTCCATATTGGCCACGTTTAAATCAAAACTGGTGAAACTCACCCAGGGATTGGCTGATACGAAAAA
CATATTCTCAATAAACCCTTTAGGGAAATAGGCCAGGTTTTCACCGTAACACGCCACATCTTGCGAATAT
ATGTGTAGAAACTGCCGGAAATCGTCGTGGTATTCACTCCAGAGTGATGAAAACGTTTCAGTTTGCTCAT
GGAAAACGGTGTAACAAGGGTGAACACTATCCCATATCACCAGCTCACCGTCTTTCATTGCCATACGAAA
TTCCGGATGAGCATTCATCAGGCGGGCAAGAATGTGAATAAAGGCCGGATAAAACTTGTGCTTATTTTTC
TTTACGGTCTTTAAAAAGGCCGTAATATCCAGCTGAACGGTCTGGTTATAGGTACATTGAGCAACTGACT
GAAATGCCTCAAAATGTTCTTTACGATGCCATTGGGATATATCAACGGTGGTATATCCAGTGATTTTTTT
CTCCATTTTAGCTTCCTTAGCTCCTGAAAATCTCGATAACTCAAAAAATACGCCCGGTAGTGATCTTATT
TCATTATGGTGAAAGTTGGAACCTCTTACGTGCCCGATCAACTCGAGTGCCACCTGACGTCTAAGAAACC
ATTATTATCATGACATTAACCTATAAAAATAGGCGTATCACGAGGCAGAATTTCAGATAAAAAAAATCCT
TAGCTTTCGCTAAGGATGATTTCTGGAATTCGCGGCCGCTTCTAGAGCGATGAGT
